Addgene plasmid #229156: lvl0-G [backbone]
Purpose: (Empty Backbone) Gene backbone
Depositing lab: Ron Weiss. Depositing organization: Massachusetts Institute of Technology. Publication: A platform for rapid prototyping of synthetic gene networks in mammalian cells. Duportet X, Wroblewska L, Guye P, Li Y, Eyquem J, Rieders J, Rimchala T, Batt G, Weiss R. Nucleic Acids Res. 2014 Dec 1;42(21):13440-51. doi: 10.1093/nar/gku1082. Epub 2014 Nov 5. PubMed 25378321.
Backbone
  Vector backbone: lvl0-G [backbone]
  Vector type: Synthetic Biology
Growth in bacteria
  Bacterial resistance: Spectinomycin, 50 μg/mL
  Growth temperature: 37°C
  Growth strain: DH5alpha
  Copy number: High Copy
Gene/Insert
  Gene/Insert name: None
Terms and licenses: Academic/Nonprofit Terms; Industry Terms: Not Available to Industry
Depositor comments: This plasmid is slightly modified from the version used in Duportet et al. 2014, but does not have any functional differences.
How to cite: lvl0-G [backbone] was a gift from Ron Weiss (Addgene plasmid # 229156 ; http://n2t.net/addgene:229156 ; RRID:Addgene_229156)
