[The description below was written by a language model from this plasmid's Addgene catalogue record and pLannotate feature annotations shown in this document.]
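Description:
lvl0-G [backbone] is a small (about 2.8 kb) empty bacterial cloning vector classed as a synthetic-biology plasmid and described simply as a "gene backbone". It comes from a modular platform for rapid prototyping of synthetic gene networks in mammalian cells. The name suggests it is the level-0 entry vector into which individual gene (coding sequence) parts are placed before assembly into higher-order constructs, although the record does not spell out the assembly chemistry or the flanking sites used. No insert is present. The depositor notes that this version is slightly modified from the one originally published, with no functional differences.

The plasmid replicates in E. coli from a high-copy ColE1/pUC-type origin and is selected with spectinomycin. Resistance is provided by a full-length aadA gene (streptomycin/spectinomycin adenylyltransferase) lying downstream of a bla (AmpR) promoter. Short fragments of an integrase and of a gentamicin acetyltransferase gene lie between them. These are probably non-functional remnants of the integron-derived cassette from which the marker was taken. A partial pBR322 bom region is also annotated.

The cloning region is a pUC-style lacZα cassette made up of a CAP binding site, lac promoter and lac operator, followed by a pUC18/19 multiple cloning site and a lacZα fragment. A residual piece of lacI lies upstream. An arrangement like this normally allows blue/white screening, with an inserted part disrupting or replacing lacZα, but only a fragment of lacZα is annotated and the record does not confirm that use. The feature table shows no mammalian promoter, polyadenylation signal or mammalian selection marker, consistent with a vector for storing and propagating parts rather than expressing them.
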