Features (pLannotate 1.2.2; 12 found; start..end, strand, type, name):
      1..589     +  rep_origin     ori: high-copy-number ColE1/pMB1/pBR322/pUC origin of replication
    772..888     +  CDS            lacI (fragment): LACI_ECOLI - Experimental evidence at protein level: Swiss-Prot protein existence level 1. Repressor of the lactose operon. Binds allolactose as an inducer. From Escherichia coli (strain K12).
    904..925     +  protein_bind   CAP binding site: CAP binding activates transcription in the presence of cAMP. E. coli catabolite activator protein
    940..970     +  promoter       lac promoter: promoter for the E. coli lac operon
    978..994     +  protein_bind   lac operator: The lac repressor binds to the lac operator to inhibit transcription in E. coli. This inhibition can be relieved by adding lactose or isopropyl-β-D-thiogalactopyranoside (IPTG). lac repressor encoded by lacI
   1031..1087    -  misc_feature   MCS: pUC18/19 multiple cloning site
   1084..1241    +  CDS            lacZα (fragment): LacZα fragment of β-galactosidase; lacZ fragment
   1247..1346    -  misc_feature   bom (fragment): basis of mobility region from pBR322
   1560..1664    +  promoter       AmpR promoter: bla
   1655..1735    -  CDS            int (fragment): INT2_ECOLX - Protein inferred from homology: Swiss-Prot protein existence level 3. Putative integrase believed to be involved in the insertion of antibiotic resistance genes into plasmids and transposons. From Escherichia coli.
   1823..1879    +  CDS            GmR (fragment): gentamycin acetyltransferase; aacC1; confers resistance to gentamycin
   1886..2674    +  CDS            aadA: S3AD_ECOLX - Experimental evidence at protein level: Swiss-Prot protein existence level 1. Mediates bacterial resistance to the antibiotics streptomycin and spectinomycin. From Escherichia coli.
>Addgene plasmid #229156 | lvl0-G [backbone] | addgene full sequence | sequence record 459745 | Addgene NGS Result
TTGAGATCCTTTTTTTCTGCGCGTAATCTGCTGCTTGCAAACAAAAAAACCACCGCTACCAGCGGTGGTT
TGTTTGCCGGATCAAGAGCTACCAACTCTTTTTCCGAAGGTAACTGGCTTCAGCAGAGCGCAGATACCAA
ATACTGTTCTTCTAGTGTAGCCGTAGTTAGGCCACCACTTCAAGAACTCTGTAGCACCGCCTACATACCT
CGCTCTGCTAATCCTGTTACCAGTGGCTGCTGCCAGTGGCGATAAGTCGTGTCTTACCGGGTTGGACTCA
AGACGATAGTTACCGGATAAGGCGCAGCGGTCGGGCTGAACGGGGGGTTCGTGCACACAGCCCAGCTTGG
AGCGAACGACCTACACCGAACTGAGATACCTACAGCGTGAGCTATGAGAAAGCGCCACGCTTCCCGAAGG
GAGAAAGGCGGACAGGTATCCGGTAAGCGGCAGGGTCGGAACAGGAGAGCGCACGAGGGAGCTTCCAGGG
GGAAACGCCTGGTATCTTTATAGTCCTGTCGGGTTTCGCCACCTCTGACTTGAGCGTCGATTTTTGTGAT
GCTCGTCAGGGGGGCGGAGCCTATGGAAAAACGCCAGCAACGCGGCCTTTTTACGGTTCCTGGCCTTTTG
CTGGCCTTTTGCTCACATGTTCTTTCCTGCGTTATCCCCTGATTCTGTGGATAACCGTATTACCGCCTTT
GAGTGAGCTGATACCGCTCGCCGCAGCCGAACGACCGAGCGCAGCGAGTCAGTGAGCGAGGAAGCGGAAG
AGCGCCCAATACGCAAACCGCCTCTCCCCGCGCGTTGGCCGATTCATTAATCACTCTGTGGTCTCAAGGT
TTGTCTTCGCAGCTGGCACGACAGGTTTCCCGACTGGAAAGCGGGCAGTGAGCGCAACGCAATTAATGTG
AGTTAGCTCACTCATTAGGCACCCCAGGCTTTACACTTTATGCTTCCGGCTCGTATGTTGTGTGGAATTG
TGAGCGGATAACAATTTCACACAGGAAACAGCTATGACCATGATTACGCCAAGCTTGCATGCCTGCAGGT
CGACTCTAGAGGATCCCCGGGTACCGAGCTCGAATTCACTGGCCGTCGTTTTACAACGTCGTGACTGGGA
AAACCCTGGCGTTACCCAACTTAATCGCCTTGCAGCACATCCCCCTTTCGCCAGCTGGCGTAATAGCGAA
GAGGCCCGCACCGATCGCCCTTCCCAACAGTTGCGCAGCCTGAATGGCGAATGGCGCCTGATGCGGTATT
TTCTCCTTACGCATCTGTGCGGTATTTCACACCGCATATGGTGCACTCTCAGTACAATCTGCTCTGATGC
CGCATAGTTAAGCCAGCCCCGACACCCGCCAACACCCGCTGACGCGCCCTGACGGGCTTGTCTGCTCCCG
GCATCCGCTTACAGACAAGCTGTGACGAAGACAAGCTTTGAGACCACGAAGTGGCTCTTCAGTGGACGAA
AGGGCCTCGTGATACGCCTATTTTTATAGGTTAATGTCATGATAATAATGGTTTCTTAGACGTCAGGTGG
CACTTTTCGGGGAAATGTGCGCGGAACCCCTATTTGTTTATTTTTCTAAATACATTCAAATATGTATCCG
CTCATGAGACAATAACCCTGATAAATGCTTCAATAATATTGAAAAAGGAAGAGTATGCGCTCACGCAACT
GGTCCAGAACCTTGACCGAACGCAGCGGTGGTAACGGCGCAGTGGCGGTTTTCATGGCTTGTTATGACTG
TTTTTTTTTGGGGTACAGTCTATGCCTCGGGCATCCAAGCAGCAAGCGCGTTACGCCGTGGGTCGATGTT
TGATGTTATGGAGCAGCAACGATGTTACGCAGCAGGGCAGTCGCCCTAAAACAAAGTTAAACATCATGAG
GGAAGCGGTGATCGCCGAAGTATCGACTCAACTATCAGAGGTAGTTGGCGTCATCGAGCGCCATCTCGAA
CCGACGTTGCTGGCCGTACATTTGTACGGCTCCGCAGTGGATGGCGGCCTGAAGCCACACAGCGATATTG
ATTTGCTGGTTACGGTGACCGTAAGGCTTGATGAAACAACGCGGCGAGCTTTGATCAACGACCTTTTGGA
AACTTCGGCTTCCCCTGGAGAGAGCGAGATTCTCCGCGCTGTAGAAGTCACCATTGTTGTGCACGACGAC
ATCATTCCGTGGCGTTATCCAGCTAAGCGCGAACTGCAATTTGGAGAATGGCAGCGCAATGACATTCTTG
CAGGTATCTTCGAGCCAGCCACGATCGACATTGATCTGGCTATCTTGCTGACAAAAGCAAGAGAACATAG
CGTTGCCTTGGTAGGTCCAGCGGCGGAGGAACTCTTTGATCCGGTTCCTGAACAGGATCTATTTGAGGCG
CTAAATGAAACCTTAACGCTATGGAACTCGCCGCCCGACTGGGCTGGCGATGAGCGAAATGTAGTGCTTA
CGTTGTCCCGCATTTGGTACAGCGCAGTAACCGGCAAAATCGCGCCGAAGGATGTCGCTGCCGACTGGGC
AATGGAGCGCCTGCCGGCCCAGTATCAGCCCGTCATACTTGAAGCTAGACAGGCTTATCTTGGACAAGAA
GAAGATCGCTTGGCCTCGCGCGCAGATCAGTTGGAAGAATTTGTCCATTACGTAAAAGGCGAGATCACCA
AGGTAGTCGGCAAATAACTGTCAGACCAAGTTTACTCATATATACTTTAGATTGATTTAAAACTTCATTT
TTAATTTAAAAGGATCTAGGTGAAGATCCTTTTTGATAATCTCATGACCAAAATCCCTTAACGTGAGTTT
TCGTTCCACTGAGCGTCAGACCCCGTAGAAAAGATCAAAGGATCTTC
